>Addgene plasmid #148350 | pnEA-NpM-CeMextli_471-507opt_AB | depositor full sequence | sequence record 290798 | Full Sequence
TTCTTGAAGACGAAAGGGCCTCGTGATACGCCTATTTTTATAGGTTAATGTCATGATAATAATGGTTTCT
TAGACGTCAGGTGGCACTTTTCGGGGAAATGTGCGCGGAACCCCTATTTGTTTATTTTTCTAAATACATT
CAAATATGTATCCGCTCATGAGACAATAACCCTGATAAATGCTTCAATAATATTGAAAAAGGAAGAGTAT
GAGTATTCAACATTTCCGTGTCGCCCTTATTCCCTTTTTTGCGGCATTTTGCCTTCCTGTTTTTGCTCAC
CCAGAAACGCTGGTGAAAGTAAAAGATGCTGAAGATCAGTTGGGTGCACGAGTGGGTTACATCGAACTGG
ATCTCAACAGCGGTAAGATCCTTGAGAGTTTTCGCCCCGAAGAACGTTTTCCAATGATGAGCACTTTTAA
AGTTCTGCTATGTGGCGCGGTATTATCCCGTGTTGACGCCGGGCAAGAGCAACTCGGTCGCCGCATACAC
TATTCTCAGAATGACTTGGTTGAGTACTCACCAGTCACAGAAAAGCATCTTACGGATGGCATGACAGTAA
GAGAATTATGCAGTGCTGCCATAACCATGAGTGATAACACTGCGGCCAACTTACTTCTGACAACGATCGG
AGGACCGAAGGAGCTAACCGCTTTTTTGCACAACATGGGGGATCATGTAACTCGCCTTGATCGTTGGGAA
CCGGAGCTGAATGAAGCCATACCAAACGACGAGCGTGACACCACGATGCCTGCAGCAATGGCAACAACGT
TGCGCAAACTATTAACTGGCGAACTACTTACTCTAGCTTCCCGGCAACAATTAATAGACTGGATGGAGGC
GGATAAAGTTGCAGGACCACTTCTGCGCTCGGCCCTTCCGGCTGGCTGGTTTATTGCTGATAAATCTGGA
GCCGGTGAGCGTGGGTCTCGCGGTATCATTGCAGCACTGGGGCCAGATGGTAAGCCCTCCCGTATCGTAG
TTATCTACACGACGGGGAGTCAGGCAACTATGGATGAACGAAATAGACAGATCGCTGAGATAGGTGCCTC
ACTGATTAAGCATTGGTAACTGTCAGACCAAGTTTACTCATATATACTTTAGATTGATTTAAAACTTCAT
TTTTAATTTAAAAGGATCTAGGTGAAGATCCTTTTTGATAATCTCATGACCAAAATCCCTTAACGTGAGT
TTTCGTTCCACTGAGCGTCAGACCCCGTAGAAAAGATCAAAGGATCTTCTTGAGATCCTTTTTTTCTGCG
CGTAATCTGCTGCTTGCAAACAAAAAAACCACCGCTACCAGCGGTGGTTTGTTTGCCGGATCAAGAGCTA
CCAACTCTTTTTCCGAAGGTAACTGGCTTCAGCAGAGCGCAGATACCAAATACTGTCCTTCTAGTGTAGC
CGTAGTTAGGCCACCACTTCAAGAACTCTGTAGCACCGCCTACATACCTCGCTCTGCTAATCCTGTTACC
AGTGGCTGCTGCCAGTGGCGATAAGTCGTGTCTTACCGGGTTGGACTCAAGACGATAGTTACCGGATAAG
GCGCAGCGGTCGGGCTGAACGGGGGGTTCGTGCACACAGCCCAGCTTGGAGCGAACGACCTACACCGAAC
TGAGATACCTACAGCGTGAGCTATGAGAAAGCGCCACGCTTCCCGAAGGGAGAAAGGCGGACAGGTATCC
GGTAAGCGGCAGGGTCGGAACAGGAGAGCGCACGAGGGAGCTTCCAGGGGGAAACGCCTGGTATCTTTAT
AGTCCTGTCGGGTTTCGCCACCTCTGACTTGAGCGTCGATTTTTGTGATGCTCGTCAGGGGGGCGGAGCC
TATGGAAAAACGCCAGCAACGCGGCCTTTTTACGGTTCCTGGCCTTTTGCTGGCCTTTTGCTCACATGTT
CTTTCCTGCGTTATCCCCTGATTCTGTGGATAACCGTATTACCGCCTTTGAGTGAGCTGATACCGCTCGC
CGCAGCCGAACGACCGAGCGCAGCGAGTCAGTGAGCGAGGAAGCGGAAGAGCGCCTGATGCGGTATTTTC
TCCTTACGCATCTGTGCGGTATTTCACACCGCATATATGGTGCACTCTCAGTACAATCTGCTCTGATGCC
GCATAGTTAAGCCAGTATACACTCCGCTATCGCTACGTGACTGGGTCATGGCTGCGCCCCGACACCCGCC
AACACCCGCTGACGCGCCCTGACGGGCTTGTCTGCTCCCGGCATCCGCTTACAGACAAGCTGTGACCGTC
TCCGGGAGCTGCATGTGTCAGAGGTTTTCACCGTCATCACCGAAACGCGCGAGGCAGCTGCGGTAAAGCT
CATCAGCGTGGTCGTGAAGCGATTCACAGATGTCTGCCTGTTCATCCGCGTCCAGCTCGTTGAGTTTCTC
CAGAAGCGTTAATGTCTGGCTTCTGATAAAGCGGGCCATGTTAAGGGCGGTTTTTTCCTGTTTGGTCACT
GATGCCTCCGTGTAAGGGGGATTTCTGTTCATGGGGGTAATGATACCGATGAAACGAGAGAGGATGCTCA
CGATACGGGTTACTGATGATGAACATGCCCGGTTACTGGAACGTTGTGAGGGTAAACAACTGGCGGTATG
GATGCGGCGGGACCAGAGAAAAATCACTCAGGGTCAATGCCAGCGCTTCGTTAATACAGATGTAGGTGTT
CCACAGGGTAGCCAGCAGCATCCTGCGATGCAGATCCGGAACATAATGGTGCAGGGCGCTGACTTCCGCG
TTTCCAGACTTTACGAAACACGGAAACCGAAGACCATTCATGTTGTTGCTCAGGTCGCAGACGTTTTGCA
GCAGCAGTCGCTTCACGTTCGCTCGCGTATCGGTGATTCATTCTGCTAACCAGTAAGGCAACCCCGCCAG
CCTAGCCGGGTCCTCAACGACAGGAGCACGATCATGCGCACCCGTGGCCAGGACCCAACGCTGCCCGAGA
TGCGCCGCGTGCGGCTGCTGGAGATGGCGGACGCGATGGATATGTTCTGCCAAGGGTTGGTTTGCGCATT
CACAGTTCTCCGCAAGAATTGATTGGCTCCAATTCTTGGAGTGGTGAATCCGTTAGCGAGGTGCCGCCGG
CTTCCATTCAGGTCGAGGTGGCCCGGCTCCATGCACCGCGACGCAACGCGGGGAGGCAGACAAGGTATAG
GGCGGCGCCTACAATCCATGCCAACCCGTTCCATGTGCTCGCCGAGGCGGCATAAATCGCCGTGACGATC
AGCGGTCCAGTGATCGAAGTTAGGCTGGTAAGAGCCGCGAGCGATCCTTGAAGCTGTCCCTGATGGTCGT
CATCTACCTGCCTGGACAGCATGGCCTGCAACGCGGGCATCCCGATGCCGCCGGAAGCGAGAAGAATCAT
AATGGGGAAGGCCATCCAGCCTCGCGTCGCGAACGCCAGCAAGACGTAGCCCAGCGCGTCGGCCGCCATG
CCGGCGATAATGGCCTGCTTCTCGCCGAAACGTTTGGTGGCGGGACCAGTGACGAAGGCTTGAGCGAGGG
CGTGCAAGATTCCGAATACCGCAAGCGACAGGCCGATCATCGTCGCGCTCCAGCGAAAGCGGTCCTCGCC
GAAAATGACCCAGAGCGCTGCCGGCACCTGTCCTACGAGTTGCATGATAAAGAAGACAGTCATAAGTGCG
GCGACGATAGTCATGCCCCGCGCCCACCGGAAGGAGCTGACTGGGTTGAAGGCTCTCAAGGGCATCGGTC
GAGATCCCGGTGCCTAATGAGTGAGCTAACTTACATTAATTGCGTTGCGCTCACTGCCCGCTTTCCAGTC
GGGAAACCTGTCGTGCCAGCTGCATTAATGAATCGGCCAACGCGCGGGGAGAGGCGGTTTGCGTATTGGG
CGCCAGGGTGGTTTTTCTTTTCACCAGTGAGACGGGCAACAGCTGATTGCCCTTCACCGCCTGGCCCTGA
GAGAGTTGCAGCAAGCGGTCCACGCTGGTTTGCCCCAGCAGGCGAAAATCCTGTTTGATGGTGGTTAACG
GCGGGATATAACATGAGCTGTCTTCGGTATCGTCGTATCCCACTACCGAGATATCCGCACCAACGCGCAG
CCCGGACTCGGTAATGGCGCGCATTGCGCCCAGCGCCATCTGATCGTTGGCAACCAGCATCGCAGTGGGA
ACGATGCCCTCATTCAGCATTTGCATGGTTTGTTGAAAACCGGACATGGCACTCCAGTCGCCTTCCCGTT
CCGCTATCGGCTGAATTTGATTGCGAGTGAGATATTTATGCCAGCCAGCCAGACGCAGACGCGCCGAGAC
AGAACTTAATGGGCCCGCTAACAGCGCGATTTGCTGGTGACCCAATGCGACCAGATGCTCCACGCCCAGT
CGCGTACCGTCTTCATGGGAGAAAATAATACTGTTGATGGGTGTCTGGTCAGAGACATCAAGAAATAACG
CCGGAACATTAGTGCAGGCAGCTTCCACAGCAATGGCATCCTGGTCATCCAGCGGATAGTTAATGATCAG
CCCACTGACGCGTTGCGCGAGAAGATTGTGCACCGCCGCTTTACAGGCTTCGACGCCGCTTCGTTCTACC
ATCGACACCACCACGCTGGCACCCAGTTGATCGGCGCGAGATTTAATCGCCGCGACAATTTGCGACGGCG
CGTGCAGGGCCAGACTGGAGGTGGCAACGCCAATCAGCAACGACTGTTTGCCCGCCAGTTGTTGTGCCAC
GCGGTTGGGAATGTAATTCAGCTCCGCCATCGCCGCTTCCACTTTTTCCCGCGTTTTCGCAGAAACGTGG
CTGGCCTGGTTCACCACGCGGGAAACGGTCTGATAAGAGACACCGGCATACTCTGCGACATCGTATAACG
TTACTGGTTTCACATTCACCACCCTGAATTGACTCTCTTCCGGGCGCTATCATGCCATACCGCGAAAGGT
TTTGCGCCATTCGATGGTGTCCGGGATCTCGACGCTCTCCCTTATGCGACTCCTGCATTAGGAAGCAGCC
CAGTAGTAGGTTGAGGCCGTTGAGCACCGCCGCCGCAAGGAATGGTGCATGCAAGGAGATGGCGCCCAAC
AGTCCCCCGGCCACGGGGCCTGCCACCATACCCACGCCGAAACAAGCGCTCATGAGCCCGAAGTGGCGAG
CCCGATCTTCCCCATCGGTGATGTCGGCGATATAGGCGCCAGCAACCGCACCTGTGGCGCCGGTGATGCC
GGCCACGATGCGTCCGGCGTAGAGGATCGAGATCTCGATCCCGCGAAATTAATACGACTCACTATAGGGG
AATTGTGAGCGGATAACAATTCCCCACTAGTAATAATTTTGTTTAACTTTAAGAAGGAGATATACCATGG
AAACTGAAGAAGGTAAACTGGTAATCTGGATTAACGGCGATAAAGGCTATAACGGTCTCGCTGAAGTCGG
TAAGAAATTCGAGAAAGATACCGGAATTAAAGTCACCGTTGAGCATCCGGATAAACTGGAAGAGAAATTC
CCACAGGTTGCGGCAACTGGCGATGGCCCTGACATTATCTTCTGGGCACACGACCGCTTTGGTGGCTACG
CTCAATCTGGCCTGTTGGCTGAAATCACCCCGGACAAAGCGTTCCAGGACAAGCTGTATCCGTTTACCTG
GGATGCCGTACGTTACAACGGCAAGCTGATTGCTTACCCGATCGCTGTTGAAGCGTTATCGCTGATTTAT
AACAAAGACCTGCTGCCGAACCCGCCAAAAACCTGGGAAGAGATCCCGGCGCTGGATAAAGAACTGAAAG
CGAAAGGTAAGAGCGCCCTGATGTTCAACCTGCAAGAACCGTACTTCACCTGGCCGCTGATTGCTGCTGA
CGGGGGTTATGCGTTCAAGTATGAAAACGGCAAGTACGACATTAAAGACGTGGGCGTGGATAACGCTGGC
GCGAAAGCGGGTCTGACCTTCCTGGTTGACCTGATTAAAAACAAACACATGAATGCAGACACCGATTACT
CCATCGCAGAAGCTGCCTTTAATAAAGGCGAAACAGCGATGACCATCAACGGCCCGTGGGCATGGTCCAA
CATCGACACCAGCAAAGTGAATTATGGTGTAACGGTACTGCCGACCTTCAAGGGTCAACCATCCAAACCG
TTCGTTGGCGTGCTGAGCGCAGGTATTAACGCCGCCAGTCCGAACAAAGAGCTGGCAAAAGAGTTCCTCG
AAAACTATCTGCTGACTGATGAAGGTCTGGAAGCGGTTAATAAAGACAAACCGCTGGGTGCCGTAGCGCT
GAAGTCTTACGAGGAAGAGTTGGCGAAAGATCCACGTATTGCCGCCACGATGGAAAACGCCCAGAAAGGT
GAAATCATGCCGAACATCCCGCAGATGTCCGCTTTCTGGTATGCCGTGCGTACTGCGGTGATCAACGCCG
CCAGCGGTCGTCAGACTGTCGATGAAGCCCTTAAAGACGCGCAGACTGGTACCGGCAGCGGCCTGGAAGT
TCTGTTCCAGGGGCCCCATATGATCCGCTACAATCGTGACACTCTAATGACCGCCCGTGACACTAAACGT
GCTCCAATTCCGGATGAAATGCTCCAAGAAATCAATCGAGTTGCTCCAGACATTTTGATTGCTTAAGCTA
GCCCTAGGAGATCCGGCTGCTAACAAAGCCCGAAAGGAAGCTGAGTTGGCTGCTGCCACCGCTGAGCAAT
AACTAGCATAACCCCTTGGGGCCTCTAAACGGGTCTTGAGGGGTTTTTTGCTGAAAGGAGGAACTATATC
CGGATATCCCGCAAGAGGCCCGGCAGTACCGGCATAACCAAGCCTATGCCTACAGCATCCAGGGTGACGG
TGCCGAGGATGACGATGAGCGCATTGTTAGATTTCATACACGGTGCCTGACTGCGTTAGCAATTTAACTG
TGATAAACTACCGCATTAAAGCTTATCGATGATAAGCTGTCAAACATGAGAA
Features (pLannotate 1.2.2; 20 found; start..end, strand, type, name):
    104..208     +  promoter       AmpR promoter: bla
    209..1069    +  CDS            AmpR: β-lactamase; bla; confers resistance to ampicillin, carbenicillin, and related antibiotics
   1240..1828    +  rep_origin     ori: high-copy-number ColE1/pMB1/pBR322/pUC origin of replication
   2014..2156    -  misc_feature   bom: basis of mobility region from pBR322
   2258..2449    -  CDS            rop: Rop protein, which maintains plasmids at low copy number; rop
   2466..2846    +  CDS            YPB1_ECOLX: Protein predicted: Swiss-Prot protein existence level 4. From Escherichia coli.
   3088..3712    -  CDS            TcR (fragment): tetracycline efflux protein; tet; confers resistance to tetracycline
   3727..3748    -  protein_bind   CAP binding site: CAP binding activates transcription in the presence of cAMP. E. coli catabolite activator protein
   3761..4843    -  CDS            lacI: lac repressor; lacI; The lac repressor binds to the lac operator to inhibit transcription in E. coli. This inhibition can be relieved by adding lactose or isopropyl-β-D-thiogalactopyranoside (IPTG).
   4844..4921    -  promoter       lacI promoter: lacI
   4929..5208    -  CDS            TcR (fragment): tetracycline efflux protein; tet; confers resistance to tetracycline
   5230..5248    +  promoter       T7 promoter: promoter for bacteriophage T7 RNA polymerase
   5249..5273    +  protein_bind   lac operator: The lac repressor binds to the lac operator to inhibit transcription in E. coli. This inhibition can be relieved by adding lactose or isopropyl-β-D-thiogalactopyranoside (IPTG). lac repressor encoded by lacI
   5288..5310    +  RBS            RBS: efficient ribosome binding site from bacteriophage T7 gene 10 (Olins and Rangwala, 1989)
   5321..6417    +  CDS            MBP (fragment): maltose binding protein from E. coli; malE (mutated); This version of the gene does not encode a signal sequence, so MBP will remain in the cytosol.
   6463..6573    +  CDS            mxt-1 (fragment): MXT_CAEEL - Also known as mxt From Caenorhabditis elegans.
   6596..6645    +  CDS            SET1 (fragment): solubility-enhancement tag derived from T7 phage gene 10B
   6653..6700    +  terminator     T7 terminator: transcription terminator for bacteriophage T7 RNA polymerase
   6723..6827    -  CDS            TcR (fragment): tetracycline efflux protein; tet; confers resistance to tetracycline
   6875..6903    -  promoter       tet promoter: E. coli promoter for tetracycline efflux protein gene
