[The description below was written by a language model from this plasmid's Addgene catalogue record and pLannotate feature annotations shown in this document.]
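Description:
pnEA-NpM-CeMextli_471-507opt_AB is a 6.9 kb bacterial expression plasmid for producing a short fragment of the Caenorhabditis elegans Mextli protein (residues 471–507, gene Y18D10A.8/mxt-1) in E. coli. The catalogue lists the backbone as unknown, but the annotated features show a pET/pBR322-style architecture. It has a ColE1/pMB1-type origin accompanied by the bom region and the rop gene, which fits the recorded low copy number. An AmpR (β-lactamase) cassette provides ampicillin selection. Several interrupted tetracycline-resistance fragments and the tet promoter appear to be non-functional remnants of the parental pBR322 sequence.

The expression cassette is driven by a T7 promoter followed by a lac operator and the phage T7 gene 10 ribosome binding site. A plasmid-borne lacI gene supplies repressor, so transcription depends on a host that provides T7 RNA polymerase and can be induced with IPTG. The open reading frame begins with a maltose binding protein lacking its signal sequence, which therefore remains cytosolic. It serves as an N-terminal solubility and affinity tag fused upstream of the Mextli fragment. The gap between the two annotated coding regions may hold a linker or protease site, but the record does not say. The insert derives from a synthetic gene that was codon-optimised for E. coli. A short annotation matching a T7 gene 10B-derived sequence lies downstream of the insert, just before the T7 terminator; whether it is translated is not stated.

The associated study examined how Mextli proteins bind eIF4E. This construct is therefore presumably intended to supply recombinant peptide for complex formation, binding or structural work, although the record itself states only bacterial expression. The depositor sequence may be theoretical rather than fully verified.
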