Addgene plasmid #148350: pnEA-NpM-CeMextli_471-507opt_AB
Purpose: Bacterial Expression of CeMextli_471-507opt
Depositing lab: Elisa Izaurralde. Depositing organization: Max Planck Institute for Developmental Biology. Publication: Mextli proteins use both canonical bipartite and novel tripartite binding modes to form eIF4E complexes that display differential sensitivity to 4E-BP regulation. Peter D, Weber R, Kone C, Chung MY, Ebertsch L, Truffault V, Weichenrieder O, Igreja C, Izaurralde E. Genes Dev. 2015 Sep 1;29(17):1835-49. doi: 10.1101/gad.269068.115. Epub 2015 Aug 20. PubMed 26294658.
Backbone
  Vector backbone: Unknown
  Vector type: Bacterial Expression
Growth in bacteria
  Bacterial resistance: Ampicillin, 100 μg/mL
  Growth temperature: 37°C
  Growth strain: DH5alpha
  Copy number: Low Copy
Gene/Insert
  Gene/Insert name: CeMextli_471-507opt
  Species: C. elegans (nematode)
  Entrez Gene: Y18D10A.8
  Cloning method: Unknown
Terms and licenses: Academic/Nonprofit Terms; Industry Terms: Not Available to Industry
Depositor comments: Geneart clone of CeMextli, codon optimized for Expression in E.coli. (sequence according to Uniprot.: Q9XW13) Plasmids from this collection were made available to the research community and donated after the lab closed. Please note that the sequence provided by the depositing laboratory may be theoretical/predicted or based on Sanger sequencing results. There may be discrepancies between sequencing results obtained by Addgene and the depositor sequence. If an Addgene verified sequence is not available, please contact before placing your order to request that our lab fully sequence the plasmid.
How to cite: pnEA-NpM-CeMextli_471-507opt_AB was a gift from Elisa Izaurralde (Addgene plasmid # 148350 ; http://n2t.net/addgene:148350 ; RRID:Addgene_148350)
